>Addgene plasmid #243704 | pJL308 | addgene full sequence | sequence record 489308 | Addgene NGS Result
ACTCTTCCTTTTTCAATATTATTGAAGCATTTATCAGGGTTATTGTCTCATGAGCGGATACATATTTGAA
TGTATTTAGAAAAATAAACAAATAGGGGTTCCGCGCACATTTCCCCGAAAAGTGCCACCTAAATTGTAAG
CGTTAATATTTTGTTAAAATTCGCGTTAAATTTTTGTTAAATCAGCTCATTTTTTAACCAATAGGCCGAA
ATCGGCAAAATCCCTTATAAATCAAAAGAATAGACCGAGATAGGGT
[37 nt withheld, positions 257-293]
AAAGAACGTGGACTCCAACGTCAAAGG
[49 nt withheld, positions 321-369]
T
[91 nt withheld, positions 371-461]
G
[124 nt withheld, positions 463-586]
CCCATTCGCCATTCAGGCTGCGCAACTGTTGGGAAGGGCGATCGGTGCGGGCCTCTTCGCTATTACGCCA
GCTGGCGAAAGGGGGATGTGCTGCAAGGCGATTAAGTTGGGTAACGCCAGGGTTTTCCCAGTCACGACGT
TGTAAAACGACGGCCAGTGAGCGCGCCTCGTTCATTCACGTTTTTGAACCCGTGGAGGACGGGCAGACTC
GCGGTGCAAATGTGTTTTACAGCGTGATGGAGCAGATGAAGATGCTCGACACGCTGCAGAACACGCAGCT
AGATTAACCCTAGAAAGATAATCATATTGTGACGTACGTTAAAGATAATCATGTGTAAAATTGACGCATG
TGTTTTATCGGTCTGTATATCGAGGTTTATTTATTAATTTGAATAGATATTAAGTTTTATTATATTTACA
CTTACATACTAATAATAAATTCAACAAACAATTTATTTATGTTTATTTATTTATTAAAAAAAACAAAAAC
TCAAAATTTCTTCTATAAAGTAACAAAACTTTTATGAGGGACAGCCCCCCCCCAAAGCCCCCAGGGATGT
AATTACGTCCCTCCCCCGCTAGGGGGCAGCAGCGAGCCGCCCGGGGCTCCGCTCCGGTCCGGCGCTCCCC
CCGCATCCCCGAGCCGGCAGCGTGCGGGGACAGCCCGGGCACGGGGAAGGTGGCACGGGATCGCTTTCCT
CTGAACGCTTCTCGCTGCTCTTTGAGCCTGCAGACACCTGGGGGGATACGGGGAAAAGGCCTCCAGGGTT
TATTACAGGGACAGCAGAGATCCAGTTTGGTTAATTAGCTAGCGATGCGGGGAGGCGGCCCAAAGGGAGA
TCCGACTCGTCTGAGGGCGAAGGCGAAGACGCGGAAGAGGCCGCAGAGCCGGCAGCAGGCCGCGGGAAGG
AAGGTCCGCTGGATTGAGGGCCGAAGGGACGTAGCAGAAGGACGTCCCGCGCAGAATCCAGGTGGCAACA
CAGGCGAGCAGCCAAGGAAAGGACGATGATTTCCCCGACAACACCACGGAATTGTCAGTGCCCAACAGCC
GAGCCCCTGTCCAGCAGCGGGCAAGGCAGGCGGCGATGAGTTCCGCCGTGGCAATAGGGAGGGGGAAAGC
GAAAGTCCCGGAAAGGAGCTGACAGGTGGTGGCAATGCCCCAACCAGTGGGGGTTGCGTCAGCAAACACA
GTGCACACCACGCCACGTTGCCTGACAACGGGCCACAACTCCTCATAAAGAGACAGCAACCAGGATTTAT
ACAAGGAGGAGAAAATGAAAGCCATACGGGAAGCAATAGCATGATACAAAGGCATTAAAGCAGCGTATCC
ACATAGCGTAAAAGGAGCAACATAGTTAAGAATACCAGTCAATCTTTCACAAATTTTGTAATCCAGAGGT
TGATTACCGATAAGCTTGATATCGAATTCTTAACTGGCACCGGGCTTGCGGGTCATGCACCAGGTGCGCG
GTCCTTCGGGCACCTCGACGTCGGCGGTGACGGTGAAGCCGAGCCGCTCGTAGAAGGGGAGGTTGCGGGG
CGCGGAGGTCTCCAGGAAGGCGGGCACCCCGGCGCGCTCGGCCGCCTCCACTCCGGGGAGCACGACGGCG
CTGCCCAGACCCTTGCCCTGGTGGTCGGGCGAGACGCCGACGGTGGCCAGGAACCACGCGGGCTCCTTGG
GCCGGTGCGGCGCCAGGAGGCCTTCCATCTGTTGCTGCGCGGCCAGCCGGGAACCGCTCAACTCGGCCAT
GCGCGGGCCGATCTCGGCGAACACCGCCCCCGCTTCGACGCTCTCCGGCGTGGTCCAGACCGCCACGGCG
GCGCCGTCGTCCGCGACCCACACCTTGCCGATGTCGAGCCCGACGCGCGTGAGGAAGAGTTCTTGCAGCT
CGGTGACCCGCTCGATGTGGCGGTCCGGATCGACGGTGTGGCGCGTGGCGGGGTAGTCGGCGAACGCGGC
GGCGAGGGTGCGTACGGCCCTGGGGACGTCGTCGCGGGTGGCGAGGCGCACCGTGGGCTTGTACTCGGTC
ATGGTGGTACCCCCTGGGGAGAGAGGTCGGTGATTCGGTCAACGAGGGAGCCGACTGCCGACGTGCGCTC
CGGAGGCTTGCAGAATGCGGAACACCGCGCGGGCAGGAACAGGGCCCACACTACCGCCCCACACCCCGCC
TCCCGCACCGCCCCTTCCCGGCCGCTGCTCTCGGCGCGCCCTGCTGAGCAGCCGCTATTGGCCACAGCCC
ATCGCGGTCGGCGCGCTGCCATTGCTCCCTGGCGCTGTCCGTCTGCGAGGGTACTAGTGAGACGTGCGGC
TTCCGTTTGTCACGTCCGGCACGCCGCGAACCGCAAGGAACCTTCCCGACTTAGGGGCGGAGCAGGAAGC
GTCGCCGGGGGGCCCACAAGGGTAGCGGCGAAGATCCGGGTGACGCTGCGAACGGACGTGAAGAATGTGC
GAGACCCAGGGTCGGCGCCGCTGCGTTTCCCGGAACCACGCCCAGAGCAGCCGCGTCCCTGCGCAAACCC
AGGGCTGCCTTGGAAAAGGCGCAAACGCGTCCCAAACAGTCATTGTACTACGCCCCTAGGAAAAAAATAT
AAATACCATACCAGTATCTGCCTTAAGAGTTTGATCTAGTGGGAAAGGCATACTCATATTTAATTATAAA
TAATGTGGTATAAGTTTTAAGGAGTGAGTAGGCAGACAGGCAACAGGGTAGTTGGTAGGCAGAGGAATAT
TTTGGCCCCAAACTGCCACTCTAAAACCTTGTCAGAGGTAACAAACAGCATGCACAAGTGTTTATAGAGC
AGCCCAGGGATGGGCTAGAAAAGTGGGCAGGACTGGACCACAGAAGGGCTTTGTATGGTGTGTAAGCATT
TAGGCTATCCTGAGGAGCGTAAATGAAAGATTTGAAGCAAAAGAAACATTTAGCTGATTTGATTTTTAGA
TACACCAAAATGGAGTCTACATGGAGGATGGATTTAAGACATTAACTTGAGGCAGGAATTTGGTTGTATA
ACATAAACACACTTTTAAAAAGTTATGTGGCCTTTCTTTACGGAGTACTTCATGGCTCTTTATTCCATCT
CCCTCATCAATTATATCAAAGGTTAGGATGGAAAGGCTAAGACACGGCAATGTCTTATTTGACAACCCCT
CCCCAAACCCCTACTCCAGGCTTTCCCACAGCAATTTCAAAACCTTTTTCCTGGCACTTAACATATTCTC
CCCTGCATTTGCTTTTGACTGTACAGTACATAGGTCTTAGGTCTCCAGTCTGAAAACTGCACCACTAGAT
TTTACAGTTCCACAGGACTTAGCACAACGTCTTTGAAAAAAAAAAATACTGCTTAAATAACTCTCAGATC
TAAATGTATAATCCTAATCTCTTGATTGCCAGACCACATTCCCAATTGCCCAGATATCTCTACCTGGATG
TCCTATAATTATCTCAAACTTAACCTAATCCAAATGGACCTGGGTACCTCTCTTCACCGCCAAACTAGTC
ATGCTTCCATTTCATATTTAAGTACTTTTCCAAACCCTGAGTCATCTTTGTTCACTCTCTACTACCGGCC
ATGAACACTCAGCTGCTAAATGCTGCACACATCTCTTCCATTTCTCTCTCTTTTCCATTACCCTAGTTTA
AGCTCTTGAAATGCTTCCCTACCTCTCCCTATTTCCCACAAAACCTACATAATAGCTATCAGGATTACCT
TGCTAAAGCAGAGGTGTGATCACTGTCATTTCCCACCTTCAGGTAGCTGGAAACCCCACAAAACGAGGAT
CATGCCCATTTAAATCCCGCAGCATTCTCCCTCTCGTTCTACTGATGCCGACTGGATCATTGTACTTGCC
AAGTACAGTTTGTTTTTCTCCCCATTACTTGTGTTTTCTAGTTTCTCCACCAGATGGTGATGACAGTACA
ACTGGGAGCTTTGTGCCCTGTGTTCCTAGGCCAGTGCCAGGCCCACTTGAGGCGCTCACTAACTATGATA
TGAACGAATGAATGCTTGAGTGAATTGGTCCCCAGAAGCGGTCAGCCTCTCCGCCAAGGCAGAGGGGAAG
GGCCGGGAGGTGCACGTGGGATGAATGGAAACATAGTGATTGGCCTTTTTGGAGTTTTCTTCTTAAAAAA
CTGAATACATTACAGATGTTGAAAACAGCACAAAAATCATAACTGTACGGCTTGTTAATTTTTACAAATA
AATACACCCTCGTGAATCCAGAACCTAGATCAAGAACCAGAGCATTACCAGCACCCAGAAACCTCCCCGC
GCCCTCCTCCACTGAGCGGCCCTTTCAACCCTTACAATGCCGGAGGGCGCAATTCCTGGGTCCTGTGACC
TTGGTGACCGACGCCCGGGACAAGTCAGAAAGACCCAAGGGCGTGGAAAACGCTCCTCTTACCGATAAAC
TTGAAGCGACTCATGACTGCGCATGGAGGACCTCCCCAGCGGAAGCGGAAGTGGCCGCCGGCAACTCCGC
CCTTCCGGCTGGCCCCGCTCAGTCACCCGCAGCAGGCGTGCAGTTTCCCGGCTCTCCGCGCGGCCGGGGA
AGGTCAGCGCCGTAATGGCGTTCTTGGCGTCG
[519 nt withheld, positions 5169-5687]
TAGTTAATTAACTTTTGGTCTCCCTGGGAGTGGGTGGAGGCAGCCAGGGCTTACCTGTACACTGACTTGA
GACCAGTTGAATAAAAGTGCACACCTTAAAAATGAGTTTAAACCAAGCGGCGACTGAGATGTCCTAAATG
CACAGCGACGGATTCGCGCTATTTAGAAAGAGAGAGCAATATTTCAAGAATGCATGCGTCAATTTTACGC
AGACTATCTTTCTAGGGTTAATCTAGCTGCATCAGGATCATATCGTCGGGTCTTTTTTCCGGCTCAGTCA
TCGCCCAAGCTGGCGCTATCTGGGCATCGGGGAGGAAGAAGCCCGTGCCTTTTCCCGCGAGGTTGAAGCG
GCATGGAAAGAGTTTGCCGAGGATGACTGCTGCTGCATTGACGTTGAGCGAAAACGCACGTTTACCATGA
TGATTCGGGAAGGTGTGGCCATGCACGCCTTTAACGGTGAACTGTTCGTTCAGGCCACCTGGGATACCAG
TTCGTCGCGGCTTTTCCGGACACAGTTCCGGATGGTCAGCCCGAAGCGCATCAGCAACCCGAACAATACC
GGCGACAGCCGGAACTGCCGTGCCGGTGTGCAGATTAATGACAGCGGTGCGGCGCTGGGATATTACGTCA
GCGAGGACGGGTATCCTGGCTGGATGCCGCAGAAATGGACATGGATACCCCGTGAGTTACCCGGCGGGCG
CGCTTGGCGTAATCATGGTCATAGCTGTTTCCTGTGTGAAATTGTTATCCGCTCACAATTCCACACAACA
TACGAGCCGGAAGCATAAAGTGTAAAGCCTGGGGTGCCTAATGAGTGAGCTAACTCACATTAATTGCGTT
GCGCTCACTGCCCGCTTTCCAGTCGGGAAACCTGTCGTGCCAGCTGCATTAATGAATCGGCCAACGCGCG
GGGAGAGGCGGTTTGCGTATTGGGCGCTCTTCCGCTTCCTCGCTCACTGACTCGCTGCGCTCGGTCGTTC
GGCTGCGGCGAGCGGTATCAGCTCACTCAAAGGCGGTAATACGGTTATCCACAGAATCAGGGGATAACGC
AGGAAAGAACATGTGAGCAAAAGGCCAGCAAAAGGCCAGGAACCGTAAAAAGGCCGCGTTGCTGGCGTTT
TTCCATAGGCTCCGCCCCCCTGACGAGCATCACAAAAATCGACGCTCAAGTCAGAGGTGGCGAAACCCGA
CAGGACTATAAAGATACCAGGCGTTTCCCCCTGGAAGCTCCCTCGTGCGCTCTCCTGTTCCGACCCTGCC
GCTTACCGGATACCTGTCCGCCTTTCTCCCTTCGGGAAGCGTGGCGCTTTCTCATAGCTCACGCTGTAGG
TATCTCAGTTCGGTGTAGGTCGTTCGCTCCAAGCTGGGCTGTGTGCACGAACCCCCCGTTCAGCCCGACC
GCTGCGCCTTATCCGGTAACTATCGTCTTGAGTCCAACCCGGTAAGACACGACTTATCGCCACTGGCAGC
AGCCACTGGTAACAGGATTAGCAGAGCGAGGTATGTAGGCGGTGCTACAGAGTTCTTGAAGTGGTGGCCT
AACTACGGCTACACTAGAAGAACAGTATTTGGTATCTGCGCTCTGCTGAAGCCAGTTACCTTCGGAAAAA
GAGTTGGTAGCTCTTGATCCGGCAAACAAACCACCGCTGGTAGCGGTGGTTTTTTTGTTTGCAAGCAGCA
GATTACGCGCAGAAAAAAAGGATCTCAAGAAGATCCTTTGATCTTTTCTACGGGGTCTGACGCTCAGTGG
AACGAAAACTCACGTTAAGGGATTTTGGTCATGAGATTATCAAAAAGGATCTTCACCTAGATCCTTTTAA
ATTAAAAATGAAGTTTTAAATCAATCTAAAGTATATATGAGTAAACTTGGTCTGACAGTTACCAATGCTT
AATCAGTGAGGCACCTATCTCAGCGATCTGTCTATTTCGTTCATCCATAGTTGCCTGACTCCCCGTCGTG
TAGATAACTACGATACGGGAGGGCTTACCATCTGGCCCCAGTGCTGCAATGATACCGCGAGACCCACGCT
CACCGGCTCCAGATTTATCAGCAATAAACCAGCCAGCCGGAAGGGCCGAGCGCAGAAGTGGTCCTGCAAC
TTTATCCGCCTCCATCCAGTCTATTAATTGTTGCCGGGAAGCTAGAGTAAGTAGTTCGCCAGTTAATAGT
TTGCGCAACGTTGTTGCCATTGCTACAGGCATCGTGGTGTCACGCTCGTCGTTTGGTATGGCTTCATTCA
GCTCCGGTTCCCAACGATCAAGGCGAGTTACATGATCCCCCATGTTGTGCAAAAAAGCGGTTAGCTCCTT
CGGTCCTCCGATCGTTGTCAGAAGTAAGTTGGCCGCAGTGTTATCACTCATGGTTATGGCAGCACTGCAT
AATTCTCTTACTGTCATGCCATCCGTAAGATGCTTTTCTGTGACTGGTGAGTACTCAACCAAGTCATTCT
GAGAATAGTGTATGCGGCGACCGAGTTGCTCTTGCCCGGCGTCAATACGGGATAATACCGCGCCACATAG
CAGAACTTTAAAAGTGCTCATCATTGGAAAACGTTCTTCGGGGCGAAAACTCTCAAGGATCTTACCGCTG
TTGAGATCCAGTTCGATGTAACCCACTCGTGCACCCAACTGATCTTCAGCATCTTTTACTTTCACCAGCG
TTTCTGGGTGAGCAAAAACAGGAAGGCAAAATGCCGCAAAAAAGGGAATAAGGGCGACACGGAAATGTTG
AATACTCAT
Features (pLannotate 1.2.2; 16 found; start..end, strand, type, name):
      1..105     -  promoter       AmpR promoter: bla
    158..586     -  rep_origin     f1 ori (sequence partly withheld): f1 bacteriophage origin of replication; arrow indicates direction of (+) strand synthesis
    591..746     -  CDS            lacZα (fragment): LacZα fragment of β-galactosidase; lacZ fragment
    748..867     +  CDS            B (fragment): PORTL_LAMBD - Experimental evidence at protein level: Swiss-Prot protein existence level 1. Forms the portal vertex of the capsid (PubMed:6228056, PubMed:6232391). This portal plays critical roles in head assembly, genome packaging, neck/tail attachment, and genome ejection (Probable). The portal protein multimerizes as a single ring-shaped homododecamer arranged around a central channel (PubMed:6232391). Binds to the terminase subunits to form the packaging machine (PubMed:7799432). From Escherichia phage lambda (Bacteriophage lambda).
   1403..1991    -  misc_feature   WPRE: woodchuck hepatitis virus posttranscriptional regulatory element
   1994..2015    -  misc_feature   MCS (fragment): pBluescript multiple cloning site
   2022..2618    -  CDS            PuroR (fragment): puromycin N-acetyltransferase; pac from Streptomyces; confers resistance to puromycin
   2630..3130    -  promoter       hPGK promoter: human phosphoglycerate kinase 1 promoter
   5151..5687    +  CDS            NDUFB9 (sequence partly withheld): NDUB9_HUMAN - Also known as LYRM3, UQOR22. Experimental evidence at protein level: Swiss-Prot protein existence level 1. Accessory subunit of the mitochondrial membrane respiratory chain NADH dehydrogenase (Complex I), that is believed to be not involved in catalysis. Complex I functions in the transfer of electrons from NADH to the respiratory chain. The immediate electron acceptor for the enzyme is believed to be ubiquinone. From Homo sapiens (Human).
   5924..6391    +  CDS            B (fragment): PORTL_LAMBD - Experimental evidence at protein level: Swiss-Prot protein existence level 1. Forms the portal vertex of the capsid (PubMed:6228056, PubMed:6232391). This portal plays critical roles in head assembly, genome packaging, neck/tail attachment, and genome ejection (Probable). The portal protein multimerizes as a single ring-shaped homododecamer arranged around a central channel (PubMed:6232391). Binds to the terminase subunits to form the packaging machine (PubMed:7799432). From Escherichia phage lambda (Bacteriophage lambda).
   6429..6445    -  protein_bind   lac operator: The lac repressor binds to the lac operator to inhibit transcription in E. coli. This inhibition can be relieved by adding lactose or isopropyl-β-D-thiogalactopyranoside (IPTG). lac repressor encoded by lacI
   6453..6483    -  promoter       lac promoter: promoter for the E. coli lac operon
   6498..6519    -  protein_bind   CAP binding site: CAP binding activates transcription in the presence of cAMP. E. coli catabolite activator protein
   6532..6624    -  CDS            lacI (fragment): lac repressor; lacI; The lac repressor binds to the lac operator to inhibit transcription in E. coli. This inhibition can be relieved by adding lactose or isopropyl-β-D-thiogalactopyranoside (IPTG).
   6807..7395    -  rep_origin     ori: high-copy-number ColE1/pMB1/pBR322/pUC origin of replication
   7566..8426    -  CDS            AmpR: β-lactamase; bla; confers resistance to ampicillin, carbenicillin, and related antibiotics
