[The description below was written by a language model from this plasmid's Addgene catalogue record and pLannotate feature annotations shown in this document.]
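Description:
pJL308 is a mammalian expression plasmid built on the pJL239 piggyBac transposon backbone, designed for stable genomic integration of a human NDUFB9 expression cassette. In bacteria it is maintained as a high-copy plasmid through a ColE1/pUC-type origin and selected with ampicillin via the β-lactamase gene. An f1 origin and remnants of a pBluescript-style lac region (lacZα fragment, lac promoter and operator, CAP site) are also present as cloning-vector carryover.

The payload is the coding sequence of NDUFB9, an accessory subunit of mitochondrial respiratory chain Complex I. According to the catalogue entry it is driven by its own endogenous promoter and 5' UTR rather than a strong heterologous promoter, and it is followed by the ACTB 3' UTR in place of the native one. The feature table annotates only the NDUFB9 open reading frame. The roughly two kilobases of unannotated sequence upstream of it is where the promoter and 5' UTR would be expected to lie, and the 3' UTR would fall just downstream. In the opposite orientation sits a selection cassette in which the human PGK promoter drives puromycin N-acetyltransferase, followed by a WPRE that enhances transcript expression, allowing puromycin selection of integrants. The piggyBac terminal repeats are not called by the automated annotation. The short fragments labelled as lambda phage portal protein that flank the cargo are probably spurious or stuffer-derived matches.

Co-delivery with a piggyBac transposase would be expected to insert the cassette into the host genome. The associated work concerns localized translation at mitochondria, and the 3' UTR swap at near-native expression suggests a test of how untranslated regions influence this mRNA, although the record does not state the exact experiment.
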