Addgene plasmid #243704: pJL308
Purpose: A piggyBac vector containing the NDUFB9 coding sequence under the control of its endogenous promoter and 5' UTR, followed by the ACTB 3' UTR
Depositing lab: Jonathan Weissman. Depositing organization: Whitehead Institute for Biomedical Research. Publication: Proximity-specific ribosome profiling reveals the logic of localized mitochondrial translation. Luo J, Khandwala S, Hu J, Lee SY, Hickey KL, Levine ZG, Harper JW, Ting AY, Weissman JS. Cell. 2025 Aug 25:S0092-8674(25)00916-X. doi: 10.1016/j.cell.2025.08.002. PubMed 40876456.
Backbone
  Vector backbone: pJL239
  Backbone manufacturer: Weissman Lab
  Vector type: Mammalian Expression
  Selectable markers: Puromycin
Growth in bacteria
  Bacterial resistance: Ampicillin, 100 μg/mL
  Growth temperature: 37°C
  Growth strain: NEB Stable
  Copy number: High Copy
Gene/Insert
  Gene/Insert name: NDUFB9 coding sequence with endogenous 5' UTR, followed by the ACTB 3' UTR
  Species: H. sapiens (human)
  Entrez Gene: NDUFB9 (a.k.a. B22, CI-B22, LYRM3, UQOR22)
  Promoter: endogenous promoter
  Cloning method: Gibson Cloning
Terms and licenses: Academic/Nonprofit Terms; Industry Terms: Not Available to Industry
How to cite: pJL308 was a gift from Jonathan Weissman (Addgene plasmid # 243704 ; http://n2t.net/addgene:243704 ; RRID:Addgene_243704)
